Addgene plasmid #212318: pKJ217
Purpose: Express MmFnuc with pureexpress
Depositing lab: Omar Abudayyeh & Jonathan Gootenberg. Depositing organization: Massachusetts Institute of Technology. Publication: Programmable RNA-guided DNA endonucleases are widespread in eukaryotes and their viruses. Jiang K, Lim J, Sgrizzi S, Trinh M, Kayabolen A, Yutin N, Bao W, Kato K, Koonin EV, Gootenberg JS, Abudayyeh OO. Sci Adv. 2023 Sep 29;9(39):eadk0171. doi: 10.1126/sciadv.adk0171. Epub 2023 Sep 27. PubMed 37756409.
Backbone
  Vector backbone: pUC19
  Vector type: Bacterial Expression
Growth in bacteria
  Bacterial resistance: Ampicillin, 100 μg/mL
  Growth temperature: 37°C
  Growth strain: NEB Stable
  Copy number: High Copy
Gene/Insert
  Gene/Insert name: Mercenaria (alt names: Fanzor2; MmFnuc)
  Species: Mercenaria mercenaria
  Cloning method: Gibson Cloning
Terms and licenses: Academic/Nonprofit Terms; Industry Terms: Not Available to Industry
How to cite: pKJ217 was a gift from Omar Abudayyeh & Jonathan Gootenberg (Addgene plasmid # 212318 ; http://n2t.net/addgene:212318 ; RRID:Addgene_212318)
