[The description below was written by a language model from this plasmid's Addgene catalogue record and pLannotate feature annotations shown in this document.]
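Description:
pKJ217 is a high-copy bacterial expression plasmid built on a pUC19 backbone and designed to produce MmFnuc, the Fanzor2-type protein from the hard clam Mercenaria mercenaria, in a reconstituted cell-free transcription–translation system (PURExpress). It is propagated in E. coli through the ColE1/pUC-type origin and selected with ampicillin by means of the β-lactamase gene driven by its own bla promoter.

The expression cassette lies on the reverse strand and follows a standard T7 layout: a T7 promoter, the efficient ribosome binding site from phage T7 gene 10, an unannotated stretch of roughly 1.4 kb, and a T7 terminator. The annotation tool did not label the open reading frame itself, but its position between the RBS and terminator matches where the MmFnuc coding sequence described in the catalogue entry would sit. The short hit to a T7 gene 10-derived solubility tag just upstream of the terminator is only a fragment and may simply reflect vector-derived sequence rather than a functional fusion. No affinity or epitope tags are recorded. The cassette was inserted by Gibson assembly and is flanked by fragments of the tetracycline resistance gene and its promoter, suggesting it was lifted from a pBR322-derived T7 vector. Remnants of lacI, the lac promoter/operator, lacZα, bom and rop are also present as non-functional backbone leftovers.

Because transcription depends on T7 RNA polymerase, the plasmid serves as a template for in vitro protein synthesis. This use fits the associated work characterising eukaryotic RNA-guided DNA endonucleases. The record does not indicate that a guide RNA is encoded on this plasmid.
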