Features (pLannotate 1.2.2; 17 found; start..end, strand, type, name):
     42..146     +  promoter       AmpR promoter: bla
    147..1007    +  CDS            AmpR: β-lactamase; bla; confers resistance to ampicillin, carbenicillin, and related antibiotics
   1178..1766    +  rep_origin     ori: high-copy-number ColE1/pMB1/pBR322/pUC origin of replication
   1949..2041    +  CDS            lacI (fragment): lac repressor; lacI; The lac repressor binds to the lac operator to inhibit transcription in E. coli. This inhibition can be relieved by adding lactose or isopropyl-β-D-thiogalactopyranoside (IPTG).
   2054..2075    +  protein_bind   CAP binding site: CAP binding activates transcription in the presence of cAMP. E. coli catabolite activator protein
   2090..2120    +  promoter       lac promoter: promoter for the E. coli lac operon
   2128..2144    +  protein_bind   lac operator: The lac repressor binds to the lac operator to inhibit transcription in E. coli. This inhibition can be relieved by adding lactose or isopropyl-β-D-thiogalactopyranoside (IPTG). lac repressor encoded by lacI
   2189..2217    +  promoter       tet promoter: E. coli promoter for tetracycline efflux protein gene
   2265..2557    +  CDS            TcR (fragment): tetracycline efflux protein; tet; confers resistance to tetracycline
   2583..2630    -  terminator     T7 terminator: transcription terminator for bacteriophage T7 RNA polymerase
   2638..2687    -  CDS            SET1 (fragment): solubility-enhancement tag derived from T7 phage gene 10B
   4151..4173    -  RBS            RBS: efficient ribosome binding site from bacteriophage T7 gene 10 (Olins and Rangwala, 1989)
   4205..4223    -  promoter       T7 promoter: promoter for bacteriophage T7 RNA polymerase
   4245..4437    +  CDS            TcR (fragment): tetracycline efflux protein; tet; confers resistance to tetracycline
   4445..4599    +  CDS            lacZα (fragment): LacZα fragment of β-galactosidase; lacZ fragment
   4605..4706    -  misc_feature   bom (fragment): basis of mobility region from pBR322
   4808..4843    -  CDS            rop (fragment): Rop protein, which maintains plasmids at low copy number; rop
>Addgene plasmid #212318 | pKJ217 | addgene full sequence | sequence record 418049 | Addgene NGS Result
TGGTTTCTTAGACGTCAGGTGGCACTTTTCGGGGAAATGTGCGCGGAACCCCTATTTGTTTATTTTTCTA
AATACATTCAAATATGTATCCGCTCATGAGACAATAACCCTGATAAATGCTTCAATAATATTGAAAAAGG
AAGAGTATGAGTATTCAACATTTCCGTGTCGCCCTTATTCCCTTTTTTGCGGCATTTTGCCTTCCTGTTT
TTGCTCACCCAGAAACGCTGGTGAAAGTAAAAGATGCTGAAGATCAGTTGGGTGCACGAGTGGGTTACAT
CGAACTGGATCTCAACAGCGGTAAGATCCTTGAGAGTTTTCGCCCCGAAGAACGTTTTCCAATGATGAGC
ACTTTTAAAGTTCTGCTATGTGGCGCGGTATTATCCCGTATTGACGCCGGGCAAGAGCAACTCGGTCGCC
GCATACACTATTCTCAGAATGACTTGGTTGAGTACTCACCAGTCACAGAAAAGCATCTTACGGATGGCAT
GACAGTAAGAGAATTATGCAGTGCTGCCATAACCATGAGTGATAACACTGCGGCCAACTTACTTCTGACA
ACGATCGGAGGACCGAAGGAGCTAACCGCTTTTTTGCACAACATGGGGGATCATGTAACTCGCCTTGATC
GTTGGGAACCGGAGCTGAATGAAGCCATACCAAACGACGAGCGTGACACCACGATGCCTGTAGCAATGGC
AACAACGTTGCGCAAACTATTAACTGGCGAACTACTTACTCTAGCTTCCCGGCAACAATTAATAGACTGG
ATGGAGGCGGATAAAGTTGCAGGACCACTTCTGCGCTCGGCCCTTCCGGCTGGCTGGTTTATTGCTGATA
AATCTGGAGCCGGTGAGCGTGGGTCTCGCGGTATCATTGCAGCACTGGGGCCAGATGGTAAGCCCTCCCG
TATCGTAGTTATCTACACGACGGGGAGTCAGGCAACTATGGATGAACGAAATAGACAGATCGCTGAGATA
GGTGCCTCACTGATTAAGCATTGGTAACTGTCAGACCAAGTTTACTCATATATACTTTAGATTGATTTAA
AACTTCATTTTTAATTTAAAAGGATCTAGGTGAAGATCCTTTTTGATAATCTCATGACCAAAATCCCTTA
ACGTGAGTTTTCGTTCCACTGAGCGTCAGACCCCGTAGAAAAGATCAAAGGATCTTCTTGAGATCCTTTT
TTTCTGCGCGTAATCTGCTGCTTGCAAACAAAAAAACCACCGCTACCAGCGGTGGTTTGTTTGCCGGATC
AAGAGCTACCAACTCTTTTTCCGAAGGTAACTGGCTTCAGTAGAGCGCAGATACCAAATACTGTTCTTCT
AGTGTAGCCGTAGTTAGGCCACCACTTCAAGAACTCTGTAGCACCGCCTACATACCTCGCTCTGCTAATC
CTGTTACCAGTGGCTGCTGCCAGTGGCGATAAGTCGTGTCTTACCGGGTTGGACTCAAGACGATAGTTAC
CGGATAAGGCGCAGCGGTCGGGCTGAACGGGGGGTTCGTGCACACAGCCCAGCTTGGAGCGAACGACCTA
CACCGAACTGAGATACCTACAGCGTGAGCTATGAGAAAGCGCCACGCTTCCCGAAGGGAGAAAGGCGGAC
AGGTATCCGGTAAGCGGCAGGGTCGGAACAGGAGAGCGCACGAGGGAGCTTCCAGGGGGAAACGCCTGGT
ATCTTTATAGTCCTGTCGGGTTTCGCCACCTCTGACTTGAGCGTCGATTTTTGTGATGCTCGTCAGGGGG
GCGGAGCCTATGGAAAAACGCCAGCAACGCGGCCTTTTTACGGTTCCTGGCCTTTTGCTGGCCTTTTGCT
CACATGTTCTTTCCTGCGTTATCCCCTGATTCTGTGGATAACCGTATTACCGCCTTTGAGTGAGCTGATA
CCGCTCGCCGCAGCCGAACGACCGAGCGCAGCGAGTCAGTGAGCGAGGAAGCGGAAGAGCGCCCAATACG
CAAACCGCCTCTCCCCGCGCGTTGGCCGATTCATTAATGCAGCTGGCACGACAGGTTTCCCGACTGGAAA
GCGGGCAGTGAGCGCAACGCAATTAATGTGAGTTAGCTCACTCATTAGGCACCCCAGGCTTTACACTTTA
TGCTTCCGGCTCGTATGTTGTGTGGAATTGTGAGCGGATAACAATTTCACACAGGAAACAGCTATGACAT
GATTACGAATTCTCATGTTTGACAGCTTATCATCGATAAGCTTTAATGCGGTAGTTTATCACAGTTAAAT
TGCTAACGCAGTCAGGCACCGTGTATGAAATCTAACAATGCGCTCATCGTCATCCTCGGCACCGTCACCC
TGGATGCTGTAGGCATAGGCTTGGTTATGCCGGTACTGCCGGGCCTCTTGCGGGATATCGTCCATTCCGA
CAGCATCGCCAGTCACTATGGCGTGCTGCTAGCGCTATATGCGTTGATGCAATTTCTATGCGCACCCGTT
CTCGGAGCACTGTCCGACCGCTTTGGCCGCCGCCCAGTCCTGCTCGCTTCGCTACTTGGAGCCACTATCG
ACTACGCGATCATGGCGACCACACCCGTCCTGTGGATATCCGGATATAGTTCCTCCTTTCAGCAAAAAAC
CCCTCAAGACCCGTTTAGAGGCCCCAAGGGGTTATGCTAGTTATTGCTCAGCGGTGGCAGCAGCCAACTC
AGCTTCCTTTCGGGCTTTGTTAGCAGCCGGATCTCCTAAGGCTCGAGTTAAGCAGCGAAAGGGAAAAGGC
CAAGATACTTACATAAAATATTGCGGGCACCATTTACATCCCGGTGGGTTTTGTAATTGCAGGATTCGCA
GATAAAGGTCTCCTTCCCACCAAGTTTATTGTTTTTAACCCCACAGTTTCCACAGGTCTTGGATGTGTAG
CGTTCGTCTTGAGCTATTGCCTCACAGTCGGTTCCGCGAACCCGGTGAAGCAGTCTTTGCCGGAACCGAT
AATGCTGCCAACATAACAAGTCTCTATTGGCTTTCTTGGCAAGATGATTGGGTCTGTCCTTGCGAACGAT
ACTGCTGACGCTGATCTTGCCCAGGACGACCAGCTTATAATTTTTGACAAGGTAACTGCACAACTTAAGA
TGGACGTCATCAACGTAGGTTTTTAACTTTAAATGAAGTTTCTTAAGCTGTCCAATACGATCTTGCACCG
CTTGCGTTTGCTTTTTCTTTTGAGCGTACGCCAAAAGACGGTGAACATAGTCTATCTTCTCGTGATATTT
ATGAATAACTTCTTTCTTGTCGGCTTCAGGCCCAATCTGAAACGCTTTAATGTTGCTTGGGTCATAGCAC
GTAGCAAACGTCCGTCCCCCTGGGTCAATGCTGCAGATACTATCAGACGTATGCACCTGGATTTGTCTGG
TATAAATAGGGTCGCAAGGGATCTGCAGGACGAACTTTCCGTTCGGCCGTTTGCATACTTTCATGTCGTG
GGACAGCGGAGGTATCTTTGAGACATTTTTACTTAACCGCAGAAACCGTTCTTTCCAGTCTTTTTTAGAT
TTAGAAAAATTATCTGCCATCAGCGCTATTCTACTCTGACGGATCCGCTCGTCGGGTATGTCCTTCTCTG
TCAAAAGTCTAACATACTTCTTTTGCACTTCAAACGATCCCTCACGTAACATTGCGATATCTTTATTTCT
AAGGTCGACTTTGGTCTTCTTTTGGTTGGTCTGAGCACTTTTGTACATGGTACAGAAGTTCTTGCATGCG
GTCAACTTTATTGATGACATCTTATTGTCAAAAAACCAGTCATCTCCTGGCAATCTATATTCAGCTGGTA
CATCAGTACTATTCGTTTTAGTTACAACGCGCTGAAGGTCGAACTGCTTTGGTTTGAAATCTTTCTCTTT
AACTAAATAATTACACCAGTTATAGGCGTGGTTAGATACCTTTAACATCTGGTTAAGGGTTCTCTTTTGC
TTGGATGTTGGTCTGATGCCAACACTGAATGTACACATGAACTTGTCCTCCATTTTAGCACATTTTGTCT
TCAGGTTAAGATCAGAATAATGAGTACTGGATGCGGAGCTAACGTCGCAATTAAGTTCAAGCATACGAGC
CTTATCAATCCATGATTTAAATGTCTCTTGGCCGTTTACAAACGCCGCCTTCCACAAAGTCATTTGTTCT
CTTTTCCGCTTCATGGTATATCTCCTTCTTAAAGTTAAACAAAATTATTTCTAGAGGGAAACCGTTGTGG
TCTCCCTATAGTGAGTCGTATTAATTTCGCGGGATCGAGATCTCGATCCTCTACGCCGGACGCATCGTGG
CCGGCATCACCGGCGCCACAGGTGCGGTTGCTGGCGCCTATATCGCCGACATCACCGATGGGGAAGATCG
GGCTCGCCACTTCGGGCTCATGAGCGCTTGTTTCGGCGTGGGTATGGTGGCAGGCCCCGTGGCCGGGGGA
CTGTTGGGCGCCATCTCCTTGCATGCAAGCTTGGCACTGGCCGTCGTTTTACAACGTCGTGACTGGGAAA
ACCCTGGCGTTACCCAACTTAATCGCCTTGCAGCACATCCCCCTTTCGCCAGCTGGCGTAATAGCGAAGA
GGCCCGCACCGATCGCCCTTCCCAACAGTTGCGCAGCCTGAATGGCGAATGGCGCCTGATGCGGTATTTT
CTCCTTACGCATCTGTGCGGTATTTCACACCGCATATATGGTGCACTCTCAGTACAATCTGCTCTGATGC
CGCATAGTTAAGCCAGCCCCGACACCCGCCAACACCCGCTGACGCGCCCTGACGGGCTTGTCTGCTCCCG
GCATCCGCTTACAGACAAGCTGTGACCGTCTCCGGGAGCTGCATGTGTCAGAGGTTTTCACCGTCATCAC
CGAAACGCGCGAGACGAAAGGGCCTCGTGATACGCCTATTTTTATAGGTTAATGTCATGATAATAA
